Addgene plasmid #107471: pCEP4-SERTG484E-myc
Purpose: Mammalian expression plasmid for codon optimized mutant hSERT with internal MYC tag inserted in ECL2, mutation G484E decreased transport and surface expression relative to wildtype
Depositing lab: Erik Procko. Publication: Deep Mutagenesis of a Transporter for Uptake of a Non-Native Substrate Identifies Conformationally Dynamic Regions. Young HJ, Chan M, Selvam B, Szymanski SK, Shukla D, Procko E. bioRxiv 2021.04.19.440442 10.1101/2021.04.19.440442.
Backbone
  Vector backbone: pCEP4
  Backbone manufacturer: Invitrogen
  Backbone size w/o insert (bp): 10410
  Vector type: Mammalian Expression
  Selectable markers: Hygromycin
Growth in bacteria
  Bacterial resistance: Ampicillin, 100 μg/mL
  Growth temperature: 37°C
  Growth strain: DH5alpha
  Copy number: High Copy
Gene/Insert
  Gene/Insert name: Serotonin Transporter (SERT) (alt name: SLC6A4)
  Species: H. sapiens (human)
  Insert size (bp): 1985
  Mutation: G484E
  Entrez Gene: SLC6A4 (a.k.a. 5-HTT, 5-HTTLPR, 5HTT, HTT, OCD1, SERT, SERT1, hSERT)
  Promoter: CMV
  Cloning method: Restriction Enzyme; 5′ cloning site NHE1 (not destroyed); 3′ cloning site XHO1 (not destroyed)
  Sequencing primers: 5′ CMV Forward; 3′ EBV Reverse
Terms and licenses: Academic/Nonprofit Terms; Industry Terms: Not Available to Industry
Depositor comments: Please visit https://doi.org/10.1101/2021.04.19.440442 for bioRxiv preprint.
How to cite: pCEP4-SERTG484E-myc was a gift from Erik Procko (Addgene plasmid # 107471 ; http://n2t.net/addgene:107471 ; RRID:Addgene_107471)
