[The description below was written by a language model from this plasmid's Addgene catalogue record and pLannotate feature annotations shown in this document.]
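Description:
pCEP4-SERTG484E-myc is a mammalian expression plasmid built on the Invitrogen pCEP4 episomal backbone, with a total length of about 12.1 kb. In bacteria it is maintained through a high-copy ColE1/pUC-type origin and selected with ampicillin via the β-lactamase gene. For mammalian cells the backbone carries the Epstein-Barr virus oriP origin together with the EBNA1 coding sequence. These allow the plasmid to replicate and persist as an extrachromosomal episome in permissive primate cells. It also carries a hygromycin B phosphotransferase cassette, driven by an HSV thymidine kinase promoter and terminated by the TK polyadenylation signal, for selection of transfected cells. Several short annotated fragments (herpesvirus gene pieces, rop, tetracycline resistance and SV40 large T remnants) appear to be non-functional leftovers of the backbone's construction.

The payload is a codon-optimized human serotonin transporter (SERT, SLC6A4) open reading frame of roughly 2 kb, cloned between NheI and XhoI sites that remain intact. It is transcribed from the CMV immediate early enhancer and promoter and followed, across the plasmid's numbering origin, by the SV40 polyadenylation signal. According to the record, a MYC epitope is inserted internally in extracellular loop 2. That placement should make the tag accessible outside the cell, so surface-localized transporter can be detected; the tag is not separately annotated in the feature table. The transporter carries the G484E substitution, which the depositor reports decreases both transport and surface expression relative to wild type. The construct comes from a deep mutagenesis study of the transporter and serves as a characterized individual mutant for comparison with the wild-type protein in expression and uptake experiments.
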