Features (pLannotate 1.2.2; 22 found; start..end, strand, type, name):
     14..148     -  polyA_signal   SV40 poly(A) signal: SV40 polyadenylation signal
    171..254     -  CDS            large T antigen (fragment): large T antigen from SV40 (simian virus 40)
    257..297     +  CDS            rop (fragment): Rop protein, which maintains plasmids at low copy number; rop
    409..427     -  misc_feature   MCS (fragment): pUC18/19 multiple cloning site
    873..2662    -  rep_origin     oriP: Epstein-Barr virus oriP replication origin (Yates et al., 2000)
   2663..2881    -  CDS            gL (fragment): GL_EBVB9 - Experimental evidence at protein level: Swiss-Prot protein existence level 1. The heterodimer glycoprotein H-glycoprotein L is required for the fusion of viral and plasma membranes leading to virus entry into the host cell. Acts as a functional inhibitor of gH and maintains gH in an inhibited form. Upon binding to host integrins, gL dissociates from gH leading to activation of the viral fusion glycoproteins gB and gH. Fusion of EBV with B-lymphocytes requires the additional receptor- binding protein gp42, which forms a complex with gH/gL. The heterodimer gH/gL targets also host EPHA
   2964..4889    -  CDS            EBNA1: Epstein-Barr nuclear antigen 1, also known as EBNA-1 crucial for latent viral infection, and for episomal amplification of vectors containing the oriP origin (Okita et al., 2013)
   4927..5271    -  CDS            BRRF2_EBVB9 (fragment): Protein inferred from homology: Swiss-Prot protein existence level 3. From Epstein-Barr virus (strain B95-8) (HHV-4) (Human herpesvirus 4).
   5274..5297    -  promoter       tet promoter (fragment): E. coli promoter for tetracycline efflux protein gene
   5410..5514    +  promoter       AmpR promoter: bla
   5515..6375    +  CDS            AmpR: β-lactamase; bla; confers resistance to ampicillin, carbenicillin, and related antibiotics
   6546..7134    +  rep_origin     ori: high-copy-number ColE1/pMB1/pBR322/pUC origin of replication
   7180..7338    -  CDS            TcR (fragment): tetracycline efflux protein; tet; confers resistance to tetracycline
   7459..7659    -  CDS            MDV035 (fragment): UL24_GAHVM - Protein inferred from homology: Swiss-Prot protein existence level 3. May play a role in the dispersal of host nucleolin from the nucleolus throughout the nucleus leading to a decrease in ribosome biogenesis. From Gallid herpesvirus 2 (strain Chicken/Md5/ATCC VR-987) (GaHV-2) (Marek's disease herpesvirus type 1).
   7648..7710    +  promoter       Mini-TK promoter: minimal herpes simplex virus (HSV) thymidine kinase promoter
   7753..8790    +  CDS            HygR: hygromycin B phosphotransferase confers resistance to hygromycin
   8832..8880    +  polyA_signal   HSV TK poly(A) signal: herpes simplex virus thymidine kinase polyadenylation signal (Cole and Stacy, 1985)
   9080..9304    +  CDS            gH (fragment): GH_HHV11 - Experimental evidence at protein level: Swiss-Prot protein existence level 1. The heterodimer glycoprotein H-glycoprotein L is required for the fusion of viral and plasma membranes leading to virus entry into the host cell. Following initial binding to host receptor, membrane fusion is mediated by the fusion machinery composed of gB and the heterodimer gH/gL. May also be involved in the fusion between the virion envelope and the outer nuclear membrane during virion morphogenesis. From Human herpesvirus 1 (strain 17) (HHV-1) (Human herpes simplex virus 1).
   9335..9360    -  CDS            bla(M) (fragment): β-lactamase lacking the signal sequence; bla(M); allows cytosolic expression of β-lactamase
   9534..9913    +  enhancer       CMV enhancer: human cytomegalovirus immediate early enhancer
   9915..10114   +  promoter       CMV promoter: human cytomegalovirus (CMV) immediate early promoter
  10172..12133   +  CDS            SLC6A4: SC6A4_HUMAN - Also known as HTT, SERT. Experimental evidence at protein level: Swiss-Prot protein existence level 1. Serotonin transporter whose primary function in the central nervous system involves the regulation of serotonergic signaling via transport of serotonin molecules from the synaptic cleft back into the pre-synaptic terminal for re-utilization. Plays a key role in mediating regulation of the availability of serotonin to other receptors of serotonergic systems. Terminates the action of serotonin and recycles it in a sodium-dependent manner. From Homo sapiens (Human).
>Addgene plasmid #107471 | pCEP4-SERTG484E-myc | depositor full sequence | sequence record 205611 | pCEP4-SERTG484E-myc sequence 12145 bps
GCCGGCAAGGCCGGATCCAGACATGATAAGATACATTGATGAGTTTGGACAAACCACAACTAGAATGCAG
TGAAAAAAATGCTTTATTTGTGAAATTTGTGATGCTATTGCTTTATTTGTAACCATTATAAGCTGCAATA
AACAAGTTAACAACAACAATTGCATTCATTTTATGTTTCAGGTTCAGGGGGAGGTGTGGGAGGTTTTTTA
AAGCAAGTAAAACCTCTACAAATGTGGTATGGCTGATTATGATCCGGCTGCCTCGCGCGTTTCGGTGATG
ACGGTGAAAACCTCTGACACATGCAGCTCCCGGAGACGGTCACAGCTTGTCTGTAAGCGGATGCCGGGAG
CAGACAAGCCCGTCAGGGCGCGTCAGCGGGTGTTGGCGGGTGTCGGGGCGCAGCCATGAGGTCGACTCTA
GAGGATCGATCCCCGCCCCGGACGAACTAAACCTGACTACGACATCTCTGCCCCTTCTTCGCGGGGCAGT
GCATGTAATCCCTTCAGTTGGTTGGTACAACTTGCCAACTGGGCCCTGTTCCACATGTGACACGGGGGGG
GACCAAACACAAAGGGGTTCTCTGACTGTAGTTGACATCCTTATAAATGGATGTGCACATTTGCCAACAC
TGAGTGGCTTTCATCCTGGAGCAGACTTTGCAGTCTGTGGACTGCAACACAACATTGCCTTTATGTGTAA
CTCTTGGCTGAAGCTCTTACACCAATGCTGGGGGACATGTACCTCCCAGGGGCCCAGGAAGACTACGGGA
GGCTACACCAACGTCAATCAGAGGGGCCTGTGTAGCTACCGATAAGCGGACCCTCAAGAGGGCATTAGCA
ATAGTGTTTATAAGGCCCCCTTGTTAACCCTAAACGGGTAGCATATGCTTCCCGGGTAGTAGTATATACT
ATCCAGACTAACCCTAATTCAATAGCATATGTTACCCAACGGGAAGCATATGCTATCGAATTAGGGTTAG
TAAAAGGGTCCTAAGGAACAGCGATATCTCCCACCCCATGAGCTGTCACGGTTTTATTTACATGGGGTCA
GGATTCCACGAGGGTAGTGAACCATTTTAGTCACAAGGGCAGTGGCTGAAGATCAAGGAGCGGGCAGTGA
ACTCTCCTGAATCTTCGCCTGCTTCTTCATTCTCCTTCGTTTAGCTAATAGAATAACTGCTGAGTTGTGA
ACAGTAAGGTGTATGTGAGGTGCTCGAAAACAAGGTTTCAGGTGACGCCCCCAGAATAAAATTTGGACGG
GGGGTTCAGTGGTGGCATTGTGCTATGACACCAATATAACCCTCACAAACCCCTTGGGCAATAAATACTA
GTGTAGGAATGAAACATTCTGAATATCTTTAACAATAGAAATCCATGGGGTGGGGACAAGCCGTAAAGAC
TGGATGTCCATCTCACACGAATTTATGGCTATGGGCAACACATAATCCTAGTGCAATATGATACTGGGGT
TATTAAGATGTGTCCCAGGCAGGGACCAAGACAGGTGAACCATGTTGTTACACTCTATTTGTAACAAGGG
GAAAGAGAGTGGACGCCGACAGCAGCGGACTCCACTGGTTGTCTCTAACACCCCCGAAAATTAAACGGGG
CTCCACGCCAATGGGGCCCATAAACAAAGACAAGTGGCCACTCTTTTTTTTGAAATTGTGGAGTGGGGGC
ACGCGTCAGCCCCCACACGCCGCCCTGCGGTTTTGGACTGTAAAATAAGGGTGTAATAACTTGGCTGATT
GTAACCCCGCTAACCACTGCGGTCAAACCACTTGCCCACAAAACCACTAATGGCACCCCGGGGAATACCT
GCATAAGTAGGTGGGCGGGCCAAGATAGGGGCGCGATTGCTGCGATCTGGAGGACAAATTACACACACTT
GCGCCTGAGCGCCAAGCACAGGGTTGTTGGTCCTCATATTCACGAGGTCGCTGAGAGCACGGTGGGCTAA
TGTTGCCATGGGTAGCATATACTACCCAAATATCTGGATAGCATATGCTATCCTAATCTATATCTGGGTA
GCATAGGCTATCCTAATCTATATCTGGGTAGCATATGCTATCCTAATCTATATCTGGGTAGTATATGCTA
TCCTAATTTATATCTGGGTAGCATAGGCTATCCTAATCTATATCTGGGTAGCATATGCTATCCTAATCTA
TATCTGGGTAGTATATGCTATCCTAATCTGTATCCGGGTAGCATATGCTATCCTAATAGAGATTAGGGTA
GTATATGCTATCCTAATTTATATCTGGGTAGCATATACTACCCAAATATCTGGATAGCATATGCTATCCT
AATCTATATCTGGGTAGCATATGCTATCCTAATCTATATCTGGGTAGCATAGGCTATCCTAATCTATATC
TGGGTAGCATATGCTATCCTAATCTATATCTGGGTAGTATATGCTATCCTAATTTATATCTGGGTAGCAT
AGGCTATCCTAATCTATATCTGGGTAGCATATGCTATCCTAATCTATATCTGGGTAGTATATGCTATCCT
AATCTGTATCCGGGTAGCATATGCTATCCTCATGCATATACAGTCAGCATATGATACCCAGTAGTAGAGT
GGGAGTGCTATCCTTTGCATATGCCGCCACCTCCCAAGGGGGCGTGAATTTTCGCTGCTTGTCCTTTTCC
TGCTGGTTGCTCCCATTCTTAGGTGAATTTAAGGAGGCCAGGCTAAAGCCGTCGCATGTCTGATTGCTCA
CCAGGTAAATGTCGCTAATGTTTTCCAACGCGAGAAGGTGTTGAGCGCGGAGCTGAGTGACGTGACAACA
TGGGTATGCCCAATTGCCCCATGTTGGGAGGACGAAAATGGTGACAAGACAGATGGCCAGAAATACACCA
ACAGCACGCATGATGTCTACTGGGGATTTATTCTTTAGTGCGGGGGAATACACGGCTTTTAATACGATTG
AGGGCGTCTCCTAACAAGTTACATCACTCCTGCCCTTCCTCACCCTCATCTCCATCACCTCCTTCATCTC
CGTCATCTCCGTCATCACCCTCCGCGGCAGCCCCTTCCACCATAGGTGGAAACCAGGGAGGCAAATCTAC
TCCATCGTCAAAGCTGCACACAGTCACCCTGATATTGCAGGTAGGAGCGGGCTTTGTCATAACAAGGTCC
TTAATCGCATCCTTCAAAACCTCAGCAAATATATGAGTTTGTAAAAAGACCATGAAATAACAGACAATGG
ACTCCCTTAGCGGGCCAGGTTGTGGGCCGGGTCCAGGGGCCATTCCAAAGGGGAGACGACTCAATGGTGT
AAGACGACATTGTGGAATAGCAAGGGCAGTTCCTCGCCTTAGGTTGTAAAGGGAGGTCTTACTACCTCCA
TATACGAACACACCGGCGACCCAAGTTCCTTCGTCGGTAGTCCTTTCTACGTGACTCCTAGCCAGGAGAG
CTCTTAAACCTTCTGCAATGTTCTCAAATTTCGGGTTGGAACCTCCTTGACCACGATGCTTTCCAAACCA
CCCTCCTTTTTTGCGCCTGCCTCCATCACCCTGACCCCGGGGTCCAGTGCTTGGGCCTTCTCCTGGGTCA
TCTGCGGGGCCCTGCTCTATCGCTCCCGGGGGCACGTCAGGCTCACCATCTGGGCCACCTTCTTGGTGGT
ATTCAAAATAATCGGCTTCCCCTACAGGGTGGAAAAATGGCCTTCTACCTGGAGGGGGCCTGCGCGGTGG
AGACCCGGATGATGATGACTGACTACTGGGACTCCTGGGCCTCTTTTCTCCACGTCCACGACCTCTCCCC
CTGGCTCTTTCACGACTTCCCCCCCTGGCTCTTTCACGTCCTCTACCCCGGCGGCCTCCACTACCTCCTC
GACCCCGGCCTCCACTACCTCCTCGACCCCGGCCTCCACTGCCTCCTCGACCCCGGCCTCCACCTCCTGC
TCCTGCCCCTCCTGCTCCTGCCCCTCCTCCTGCTCCTGCCCCTCCTGCCCCTCCTGCTCCTGCCCCTCCT
GCCCCTCCTGCTCCTGCCCCTCCTGCCCCTCCTGCTCCTGCCCCTCCTGCCCCTCCTCCTGCTCCTGCCC
CTCCTGCCCCTCCTCCTGCTCCTGCCCCTCCTGCCCCTCCTGCTCCTGCCCCTCCTGCCCCTCCTGCTCC
TGCCCCTCCTGCCCCTCCTGCTCCTGCCCCTCCTGCTCCTGCCCCTCCTGCTCCTGCCCCTCCTGCTCCT
GCCCCTCCTGCCCCTCCTGCCCCTCCTCCTGCTCCTGCCCCTCCTGCTCCTGCCCCTCCTGCCCCTCCTG
CCCCTCCTGCTCCTGCCCCTCCTCCTGCTCCTGCCCCTCCTGCCCCTCCTGCCCCTCCTCCTGCTCCTGC
CCCTCCTGCCCCTCCTCCTGCTCCTGCCCCTCCTCCTGCTCCTGCCCCTCCTGCCCCTCCTGCCCCTCCT
CCTGCTCCTGCCCCTCCTGCCCCTCCTCCTGCTCCTGCCCCTCCTCCTGCTCCTGCCCCTCCTGCCCCTC
CTGCCCCTCCTCCTGCTCCTGCCCCTCCTCCTGCTCCTGCCCCTCCTGCCCCTCCTGCCCCTCCTGCCCC
TCCTCCTGCTCCTGCCCCTCCTCCTGCTCCTGCCCCTCCTGCTCCTGCCCCTCCCGCTCCTGCTCCTGCT
CCTGTTCCACCGTGGGTCCCTTTGCAGCCAATGCAACTTGGACGTTTTTGGGGTCTCCGGACACCATCTC
TATGTCTTGGCCCTGATCCTGAGCCGCCCGGGGCTCCTGGTCTTCCGCCTCCTCGTCCTCGTCCTCTTCC
CCGTCCTCGTCCATGGTTATCACCCCCTCTTCTTTGAGGTCCACTGCCGCCGGAGCCTTCTGGTCCAGAT
GTGTCTCCCTTCTCTCCTAGGCCATTTCCAGGTCCTGTACCTGGCCCCTCGTCAGACATGATTCACACTA
AAAGAGATCAATAGACATCTTTATTAGACGACGCTCAGTGAATACAGGGAGTGCAGACTCCTGCCCCCTC
CAACAGCCCCCCCACCCTCATCCCCTTCATGGTCGCTGTCAGACAGATCCAGGTCTGAAAATTCCCCATC
CTCCGAACCATCCTCGTCCTCATCACCAATTACTCGCAGCCCGGAAAACTCCCGCTGAACATCCTCAAGA
TTTGCGTCCTGAGCCTCAAGCCAGGCCTCAAATTCCTCGTCCCCCTTTTTGCTGGACGGTAGGGATGGGG
ATTCTCGGGACCCCTCCTCTTCCTCTTCAAGGTCACCAGACAGAGATGCTACTGGGGCAACGGAAGAAAA
GCTGGGTGCGGCCTGTGAGGATCAGCTTATCGATGATAAGCTGTCAAACATGAGAATTCTTGAAGACGAA
AGGGCCTCGTGATACGCCTATTTTTATAGGTTAATGTCATGATAATAATGGTTTCTTAGACGTCAGGTGG
CACTTTTCGGGGAAATGTGCGCGGAACCCCTATTTGTTTATTTTTCTAAATACATTCAAATATGTATCCG
CTCATGAGACAATAACCCTGATAAATGCTTCAATAATATTGAAAAAGGAAGAGTATGAGTATTCAACATT
TCCGTGTCGCCCTTATTCCCTTTTTTGCGGCATTTTGCCTTCCTGTTTTTGCTCACCCAGAAACGCTGGT
GAAAGTAAAAGATGCTGAAGATCAGTTGGGTGCACGAGTGGGTTACATCGAACTGGATCTCAACAGCGGT
AAGATCCTTGAGAGTTTTCGCCCCGAAGAACGTTTTCCAATGATGAGCACTTTTAAAGTTCTGCTATGTG
GCGCGGTATTATCCCGTGTTGACGCCGGGCAAGAGCAACTCGGTCGCCGCATACACTATTCTCAGAATGA
CTTGGTTGAGTACTCACCAGTCACAGAAAAGCATCTTACGGATGGCATGACAGTAAGAGAATTATGCAGT
GCTGCCATAACCATGAGTGATAACACTGCGGCCAACTTACTTCTGACAACGATCGGAGGACCGAAGGAGC
TAACCGCTTTTTTGCACAACATGGGGGATCATGTAACTCGCCTTGATCGTTGGGAACCGGAGCTGAATGA
AGCCATACCAAACGACGAGCGTGACACCACGATGCCTGCAGCAATGGCAACAACGTTGCGCAAACTATTA
ACTGGCGAACTACTTACTCTAGCTTCCCGGCAACAATTAATAGACTGGATGGAGGCGGATAAAGTTGCAG
GACCACTTCTGCGCTCGGCCCTTCCGGCTGGCTGGTTTATTGCTGATAAATCTGGAGCCGGTGAGCGTGG
GTCTCGCGGTATCATTGCAGCACTGGGGCCAGATGGTAAGCCCTCCCGTATCGTAGTTATCTACACGACG
GGGAGTCAGGCAACTATGGATGAACGAAATAGACAGATCGCTGAGATAGGTGCCTCACTGATTAAGCATT
GGTAACTGTCAGACCAAGTTTACTCATATATACTTTAGATTGATTTAAAACTTCATTTTTAATTTAAAAG
GATCTAGGTGAAGATCCTTTTTGATAATCTCATGACCAAAATCCCTTAACGTGAGTTTTCGTTCCACTGA
GCGTCAGACCCCGTAGAAAAGATCAAAGGATCTTCTTGAGATCCTTTTTTTCTGCGCGTAATCTGCTGCT
TGCAAACAAAAAAACCACCGCTACCAGCGGTGGTTTGTTTGCCGGATCAAGAGCTACCAACTCTTTTTCC
GAAGGTAACTGGCTTCAGCAGAGCGCAGATACCAAATACTGTCCTTCTAGTGTAGCCGTAGTTAGGCCAC
CACTTCAAGAACTCTGTAGCACCGCCTACATACCTCGCTCTGCTAATCCTGTTACCAGTGGCTGCTGCCA
GTGGCGATAAGTCGTGTCTTACCGGGTTGGACTCAAGACGATAGTTACCGGATAAGGCGCAGCGGTCGGG
CTGAACGGGGGGTTCGTGCACACAGCCCAGCTTGGAGCGAACGACCTACACCGAACTGAGATACCTACAG
CGTGAGCTATGAGAAAGCGCCACGCTTCCCGAAGGGAGAAAGGCGGACAGGTATCCGGTAAGCGGCAGGG
TCGGAACAGGAGAGCGCACGAGGGAGCTTCCAGGGGGAAACGCCTGGTATCTTTATAGTCCTGTCGGGTT
TCGCCACCTCTGACTTGAGCGTCGATTTTTGTGATGCTCGTCAGGGGGGCGGAGCCTATGGAAAAACGCC
AGCAACGCGGCCTTTTTACGGTTCCTGGCCTTTTGCTGGCCTTGAAGCTGTCCCTGATGGTCGTCATCTA
CCTGCCTGGACAGCATGGCCTGCAACGCGGGCATCCCGATGCCGCCGGAAGCGAGAAGAATCATAATGGG
GAAGGCCATCCAGCCTCGCGTCGCGAACGCCAGCAAGACGTAGCCCAGCGCGTCGGCCCCGAGATGCGCC
GCGTGCGGCTGCTGGAGATGGCGGACGCGATGGATATGTTCTGCCAAGGGTTGGTTTGCGCATTCACAGT
TCTCCGCAAGAATTGATTGGCTCCAATTCTTGGAGTGGTGAATCCGTTAGCGAGGTGCCGCCCTGCTTCA
TCCCCGTGGCCCGTTGCTCGCGTTTGCTGGCGGTGTCCCCGGAAGAAATATATTTGCATGTCTTTAGTTC
TATGATGACACAAACCCCGCCCAGCGTCTTGTCATTGGCGAATTCGAACACGCAGATGCAGTCGGGGCGG
CGCGGTCCGAGGTCCACTTCGCATATTAAGGTGACGCGTGTGGCCTCGAACACCGAGCGACCCTGCAGCG
ACCCGCTTAACAGCGTCAACAGCGTGCCGCAGATCCCGGGGGGCAATGAGATATGAAAAAGCCTGAACTC
ACCGCGACGTCTGTCGAGAAGTTTCTGATCGAAAAGTTCGACAGCGTCTCCGACCTGATGCAGCTCTCGG
AGGGCGAAGAATCTCGTGCTTTCAGCTTCGATGTAGGAGGGCGTGGATATGTCCTGCGGGTAAATAGCTG
CGCCGATGGTTTCTACAAAGATCGTTATGTTTATCGGCACTTTGCATCGGCCGCGCTCCCGATTCCGGAA
GTGCTTGACATTGGGGAATTCAGCGAGAGCCTGACCTATTGCATCTCCCGCCGTGCACAGGGTGTCACGT
TGCAAGACCTGCCTGAAACCGAACTGCCCGCTGTTCTGCAGCCGGTCGCGGAGGCCATGGATGCGATCGC
TGCGGCCGATCTTAGCCAGACGAGCGGGTTCGGCCCATTCGGACCGCAAGGAATCGGTCAATACACTACA
TGGCGTGATTTCATATGCGCGATTGCTGATCCCCATGTGTATCACTGGCAAACTGTGATGGACGACACCG
TCAGTGCGTCCGTCGCGCAGGCTCTCGATGAGCTGATGCTTTGGGCCGAGGACTGCCCCGAAGTCCGGCA
CCTCGTGCACGCGGATTTCGGCTCCAACAATGTCCTGACGGACAATGGCCGCATAACAGCGGTCATTGAC
TGGAGCGAGGCGATGTTCGGGGATTCCCAATACGAGGTCGCCAACATCTTCTTCTGGAGGCCGTGGTTGG
CTTGTATGGAGCAGCAGACGCGCTACTTCGAGCGGAGGCATCCGGAGCTTGCAGGATCGCCGCGGCTCCG
GGCGTATATGCTCCGCATTGGTCTTGACCAACTCTATCAGAGCTTGGTTGACGGCAATTTCGATGATGCA
GCTTGGGCGCAGGGTCGATGCGACGCAATCGTCCGATCCGGAGCCGGGACTGTCGGGCGTACACAAATCG
CCCGCAGAAGCGCGGCCGTCTGGACCGATGGCTGTGTAGAAGTACTCGCCGATAGTGGAAACCGACGCCC
CAGCACTCGTCCGGATCGGGAGATGGGGGAGGCTAACTGAAACACGGAAGGAGACAATACCGGAAGGAAC
CCGCGCTATGACGGCAATAAAAAGACAGAATAAAACGCACGGGTGTTGGGTCGTTTGTTCATAAACGCGG
GGTTCGGTCCCAGGGCTGGCACTCTGTCGATACCCCACCGAGACCCCATTGGGGCCAATACGCCCGCGTT
TCTTCCTTTTCCCCACCCCACCCCCCAAGTTCGGGTGAAGGCCCAGGGCTCGCAGCCAACGTCGGGGCGG
CAGGCCCTGCCATAGCCACTGGCCCCGTGGGTTAGGGACGGGGTCCCCCATGGGGAATGGTTTATGGTTC
GTGGGGGTTATTATTTTGGGCGTTGCGTGGGGTCAGGTCCACGACTGGACTGAGCAGACAGACCCATGGT
TTTTGGATGGCCTGGGCATGGACCGCATGTACTGGCGCGACACGAACACCGGGCGTCTGTGGCTGCCAAA
CACCCCCGACCCCCAAAAACCACCGCGCGGATTTCTGGCGTGCCAAGCTAGTCGACCAATTCTCATGTTT
GACAGCTTATCATCGCAGATCCGGGCAACGTTGTTGCCATTGCTGCAGGCGCAGAACTGGTAGGTATGGA
AGATCTATACATTGAATCAATATTGGCAATTAGCCATATTAGTCATTGGTTATATAGCATAAATCAATAT
TGGCTATTGGCCATTGCATACGTTGTATCTATATCATAATATGTACATTTATATTGGCTCATGTCCAATA
TGACCGCCATGTTGACATTGATTATTGACTAGTTATTAATAGTAATCAATTACGGGGTCATTAGTTCATA
GCCCATATATGGAGTTCCGCGTTACATAACTTACGGTAAATGGCCCGCCTGGCTGACCGCCCAACGACCC
CCGCCCATTGACGTCAATAATGACGTATGTTCCCATAGTAACGCCAATAGGGACTTTCCATTGACGTCAA
TGGGTGGAGTATTTACGGTAAACTGCCCACTTGGCAGTACATCAAGTGTATCATATGCCAAGTCCGCCCC
CTATTGACGTCAATGACGGTAAATGGCCCGCCTGGCATTATGCCCAGTACATGACCTTACGGGACTTTCC
TACTTGGCAGTACATCTACGTATTAGTCATCGCTATTACCATGGTGATGCGGTTTTGGCAGTACACCAAT
GGGCGTGGATAGCGGTTTGACTCACGGGGATTTCCAAGTCTCCACCCCATTGACGTCAATGGGAGTTTGT
TTTGGCACCAAAATCAACGGGACTTTCCAAAATGTCGTAATAACCCCGCCCCGTTGACGCAAATGGGCGG
TAGGCGTGTACGGTGGGAGGTCTATATAAGCAGAGCTCGTTTAGTGAACCGTCAGATCTCTAGAAGCTGG
GTACCAGCTGCTAGCGCCACCATGGAGACCACCCCCCTGAACAGTCAAAAGCAACTCTCTGCCTGTGAGG
ATGGAGAGGACTGTCAGGAGAATGGCGTTCTTCAAAAGGTTGTACCCACCCCTGGAGATAAGGTGGAAAG
CGGCCAGATTTCCAACGGCTACAGCGCCGTGCCATCACCTGGAGCCGGGGATGATACACGGCACAGCATT
CCCGCAACCACCACGACACTGGTTGCAGAGCTTCACCAGGGCGAGAGGGAGACGTGGGGCAAAAAGGTAG
ATTTTCTGCTTTCCGTGATCGGTTACGCGGTCGATCTGGGGAACGTGTGGAGGTTCCCTTACATTTGTTA
CCAAAACGGAGGGGGTGCCTTCTTGCTGCCCTACACAATTATGGCGATTTTTGGGGGTATCCCGCTCTTC
TACATGGAACTGGCCTTGGGTCAGTACCACCGGAACGGCTGCATTAGCATTTGGCGCAAGATATGCCCCA
TTTTCAAGGGAATCGGATACGCAATCTGTATAATCGCGTTCTATATTGCATCATATTACAACACCATCAT
GGCCTGGGCCCTTTATTACTTGATCAGCAGTTTCACCGACCAATTGCCGTGGACGAGCTGTAAGAACTCA
TGGAATACCGGGAACTGTACCAACTACTTCTCTGAGGACAGCTCAGGAGGTAGCGGGGGTGAACAGAAGC
TGATTAGCGAGGAGGACTTGGGCAGTCCAGGCGGAAGCGGCAACATCACTTGGACACTCCATAGTACGAG
CCCCGCAGAGGAGTTTTACACCAGGCACGTACTGCAGATTCATAGGAGCAAGGGTCTGCAAGACCTGGGC
GGTATTAGCTGGCAGCTCGCATTGTGCATAATGTTGATCTTTACGGTGATCTATTTCTCTATCTGGAAGG
GAGTAAAGACATCCGGCAAGGTGGTGTGGGTGACGGCGACCTTCCCCTACATTATACTCAGCGTGTTGTT
GGTGAGGGGGGCAACCCTGCCTGGGGCCTGGCGAGGCGTGCTGTTCTATCTCAAGCCAAACTGGCAGAAG
CTTCTTGAAACCGGAGTGTGGATCGACGCGGCCGCGCAAATCTTCTTTTCCCTCGGTCCCGGCTTCGGGG
TCCTTCTGGCATTCGCAAGCTACAACAAGTTCAACAATAACTGCTACCAGGACGCCCTCGTGACAAGTGT
AGTGAACTGCATGACCTCTTTCGTGAGCGGGTTTGTGATCTTCACAGTACTCGGATATATGGCTGAGATG
AGGAACGAAGATGTTAGTGAGGTTGCCAAAGACGCTGGCCCGAGCCTGTTGTTCATCACATACGCCGAGG
CTATCGCGAACATGCCCGCATCTACTTTCTTCGCCATCATCTTTTTCCTGATGCTGATAACCCTTGGGCT
GGATAGCACCTTCGCCGGACTGGAGGGTGTCATCACTGCCGTTCTCGACGAGTTCCCCCATGTGTGGGCC
AAGCGACGGGAAAGGTTCGTGCTGGCCGTCGTAATCACATGCTTCTTCGGCTCACTGGTGACCCTTACCT
TTGAGGGTGCGTACGTGGTCAAGCTGCTCGAAGAGTACGCCACTGGACCGGCGGTTCTGACCGTGGCATT
GATCGAGGCCGTGGCCGTAAGCTGGTTTTACGGCATCACGCAGTTCTGTAGGGACGTGAAAGAGATGCTG
GGCTTTTCTCCCGGTTGGTTTTGGAGGATTTGTTGGGTAGCAATTAGCCCCCTGTTTCTCCTTTTCATTA
TTTGCTCTTTTCTGATGTCTCCACCGCAGCTCCGACTGTTTCAGTACAACTACCCCTACTGGTCAATTAT
CCTGGGCTATTGTATCGGCACCTCAAGTTTCATCTGCATCCCCACATACATCGCATACAGACTGATAATT
ACGCCCGGTACTTTTAAGGAGCGAATCATTAAAAGCATAACCCCCGAAACCCCCACCGAGATCCCTTGTG
GCGATATAAGACTCAATGCGGTCTAATAGCTCGAG
