>Addgene plasmid #107471 | pCEP4-SERTG484E-myc | addgene partial sequence | sequence record 205610 | Addgene Partial NGS Result
CTCCCGCTCCTGCTCCTGCTCCTGTTCCACCGTGGGTCCCTTTGCAGCCAATGCAACTTGGACGTTTTTG
GGGTCTCCGGACACCATCTCTATGTCTTGGCCCTGATCCTGAGCCGCCCGGGGCTCCTGGTCTTCCGCCT
CCTCGTCCTCGTCCTCTTCCCCGTCCTCGTCCATGGTTATCACCCCCTCTTCTTTGAGGTCCACTGCCGC
CGGAGCCTTCTGGTCCAGATGTGTCTCCCTTCTCTCCTAGGCCATTTCCAGGTCCTGTACCTGGCCCCTC
GTCAGACATGATTCACACTAAAAGAGATCAATAGACATCTTTATTAGACGACGCTCAGTGAATACAGGGA
GTGCAGACTCCTGCCCCCTCCAACAGCCCCCCCACCCTCATCCCCTTCATGGTCGCTGTCAGACAGATCC
AGGTCTGAAAATTCCCCATCCTCCGAACCATCCTCGTCCTCATCACCAATTACTCGCAGCCCGGAAAACT
CCCGCTGAACATCCTCAAGATTTGCGTCCTGAGCCTCAAGCCAGGCCTCAAATTCCTCGTCCCCCTTTTT
GCTGGACGGTAGGGATGGGGATTCTCGGGACCCCTCCTCTTCCTCTTCAAGGTCACCAGACAGAGATGCT
ACTGGGGCAACGGAAGAAAAGCTGGGTGCGGCCTGTGAGGATCAGCTTATCGATGATAAGCTGTCAAACA
TGAGAATTCTTGAAGACGAAAGGGCCTCGTGATACGCCTATTTTTATAGGTTAATGTCATGATAATAATG
GTTTCTTAGACGTCAGGTGGCACTTTTCGGGGAAATGTGCGCGGAACCCCTATTTGTTTATTTTTCTAAA
TACATTCAAATATGTATCCGCTCATGAGACAATAACCCTGATAAATGCTTCAATAATATTGAAAAAGGAA
GAGTATGAGTATTCAACATTTCCGTGTCGCCCTTATTCCCTTTTTTGCGGCATTTTGCCTTCCTGTTTTT
GCTCACCCAGAAACGCTGGTGAAAGTAAAAGATGCTGAAGATCAGTTGGGTGCACGAGTGGGTTACATCG
AACTGGATCTCAACAGCGGTAAGATCCTTGAGAGTTTTCGCCCCGAAGAACGTTTTCCAATGATGAGCAC
TTTTAAAGTTCTGCTATGTGGCGCGGTATTATCCCGTGTTGACGCCGGGCAAGAGCAACTCGGTCGCCGC
ATACACTATTCTCAGAATGACTTGGTTGAGTACTCACCAGTCACAGAAAAGCATCTTACGGATGGCATGA
CAGTAAGAGAATTATGCAGTGCTGCCATAACCATGAGTGATAACACTGCGGCCAACTTACTTCTGACAAC
GATCGGAGGACCGAAGGAGCTAACCGCTTTTTTGCACAACATGGGGGATCATGTAACTCGCCTTGATCGT
TGGGAACCGGAGCTGAATGAAGCCATACCAAACGACGAGCGTGACACCACGATGCCTGCAGCAATGGCAA
CAACGTTGCGCAAACTATTAACTGGCGAACTACTTACTCTAGCTTCCCGGCAACAATTAATAGACTGGAT
GGAGGCGGATAAAGTTGCAGGACCACTTCTGCGCTCGGCCCTTCCGGCTGGCTGGTTTATTGCTGATAAA
TCTGGAGCCGGTGAGCGTGGGTCTCGCGGTATCATTGCAGCACTGGGGCCAGATGGTAAGCCCTCCCGTA
TCGTAGTTATCTACACGACGGGGAGTCAGGCAACTATGGATGAACGAAATAGACAGATCGCTGAGATAGG
TGCCTCACTGATTAAGCATTGGTAACTGTCAGACCAAGTTTACTCATATATACTTTAGATTGATTTAAAA
CTTCATTTTTAATTTAAAAGGATCTAGGTGAAGATCCTTTTTGATAATCTCATGACCAAAATCCCTTAAC
GTGAGTTTTCGTTCCACTGAGCGTCAGACCCCGTAGAAAAGATCAAAGGATCTTCTTGAGATCCTTTTTT
TCTGCGCGTAATCTGCTGCTTGCAAACAAAAAAACCACCGCTACCAGCGGTGGTTTGTTTGCCGGATCAA
GAGCTACCAACTCTTTTTCCGAAGGTAACTGGCTTCAGCAGAGCGCAGATACCAAATACTGTCCTTCTAG
TGTAGCCGTAGTTAGGCCACCACTTCAAGAACTCTGTAGCACCGCCTACATACCTCGCTCTGCTAATCCT
GTTACCAGTGGCTGCTGCCAGTGGCGATAAGTCGTGTCTTACCGGGTTGGACTCAAGACGATAGTTACCG
GATAAGGCGCAGCGGTCGGGCTGAACGGGGGGTTCGTGCACACAGCCCAGCTTGGAGCGAACGACCTACA
CCGAACTGAGATACCTACAGCGTGAGCTATGAGAAAGCGCCACGCTTCCCGAAGGGAGAAAGGCGGACAG
GTATCCGGTAAGCGGCAGGGTCGGAACAGGAGAGCGCACGAGGGAGCTTCCAGGGGGAAACGCCTGGTAT
CTTTATAGTCCTGTCGGGTTTCGCCACCTCTGACTTGAGCGTCGATTTTTGTGATGCTCGTCAGGGGGGC
GGAGCCTATGGAAAAACGCCAGCAACGCGGCCTTTTTACGGTTCCTGGCCTTTTGCTGGCCTTGAAGCTG
TCCCTGATGGTCGTCATCTACCTGCCTGGACAGCATGGCCTGCAACGCGGGCATCCCGATGCCGCCGGAA
GCGAGAAGAATCATAATGGGGAAGGCCATCCAGCCTCGCGTCGCGAACGCCAGCAAGACGTAGCCCAGCG
CGTCGGCCCCGAGATGCGCCGCGTGCGGCTGCTGGAGATGGCGGACGCGATGGATATGTTCTGCCAAGGG
TTGGTTTGCGCATTCACAGTTCTCCGCAAGAATTGATTGGCTCCAATTCTTGGAGTGGTGAATCCGTTAG
CGAGGTGCCGCCCTGCTTCATCCCCGTGGCCCGTTGCTCGCGTTTGCTGGCGGTGTCCCCGGAAGAAATA
TATTTGCATGTCTTTAGTTCTATGATGACACAAACCCCGCCCAGCGTCTTGTCATTGGCGAATTCGAACA
CGCAGATGCAGTCGGGGCGGCGCGGTCCGAGGTCCACTTCGCATATTAAGGTGACGCGTGTGGCCTCGAA
CACCGAGCGACCCTGCAGCGACCCGCTTAACAGCGTCAACAGCGTGCCGCAGATCCCGGGGGGCAATGAG
ATATGAAAAAGCCTGAACTCACCGCGACGTCTGTCGAGAAGTTTCTGATCGAAAAGTTCGACAGCGTCTC
CGACCTGATGCAGCTCTCGGAGGGCGAAGAATCTCGTGCTTTCAGCTTCGATGTAGGAGGGCGTGGATAT
GTCCTGCGGGTAAATAGCTGCGCCGATGGTTTCTACAAAGATCGTTATGTTTATCGGCACTTTGCATCGG
CCGCGCTCCCGATTCCGGAAGTGCTTGACATTGGGGAATTCAGCGAGAGCCTGACCTATTGCATCTCCCG
CCGTGCACAGGGTGTCACGTTGCAAGACCTGCCTGAAACCGAACTGCCCGCTGTTCTGCAGCCGGTCGCG
GAGGCCATGGATGCGATCGCTGCGGCCGATCTTAGCCAGACGAGCGGGTTCGGCCCATTCGGACCGCAAG
GAATCGGTCAATACACTACATGGCGTGATTTCATATGCGCGATTGCTGATCCCCATGTGTATCACTGGCA
AACTGTGATGGACGACACCGTCAGTGCGTCCGTCGCGCAGGCTCTCGATGAGCTGATGCTTTGGGCCGAG
GACTGCCCCGAAGTCCGGCACCTCGTGCACGCGGATTTCGGCTCCAACAATGTCCTGACGGACAATGGCC
GCATAACAGCGGTCATTGACTGGAGCGAGGCGATGTTCGGGGATTCCCAATACGAGGTCGCCAACATCTT
CTTCTGGAGGCCGTGGTTGGCTTGTATGGAGCAGCAGACGCGCTACTTCGAGCGGAGGCATCCGGAGCTT
GCAGGATCGCCGCGGCTCCGGGCGTATATGCTCCGCATTGGTCTTGACCAACTCTATCAGAGCTTGGTTG
ACGGCAATTTCGATGATGCAGCTTGGGCGCAGGGTCGATGCGACGCAATCGTCCGATCCGGAGCCGGGAC
TGTCGGGCGTACACAAATCGCCCGCAGAAGCGCGGCCGTCTGGACCGATGGCTGTGTAGAAGTACTCGCC
GATAGTGGAAACCGACGCCCCAGCACTCGTCCGGATCGGGAGATGGGGGAGGCTAACTGAAACACGGAAG
GAGACAATACCGGAAGGAACCCGCGCTATGACGGCAATAAAAAGACAGAATAAAACGCACGGGTGTTGGG
TCGTTTGTTCATAAACGCGGGGTTCGGTCCCAGGGCTGGCACTCTGTCGATACCCCACCGAGACCCCATT
GGGGCCAATACGCCCGCGTTTCTTCCTTTTCCCCACCCCACCCCCCAAGTTCGGGTGAAGGCCCAGGGCT
CGCAGCCAACGTCGGGGCGGCAGGCCCTGCCATAGCCACTGGCCCCGTGGGTTAGGGACGGGGTCCCCCA
TGGGGAATGGTTTATGGTTCGTGGGGGTTATTATTTTGGGCGTTGCGTGGGGTCAGGTCCACGACTGGAC
TGAGCAGACAGACCCATGGTTTTTGGATGGCCTGGGCATGGACCGCATGTACTGGCGCGACACGAACACC
GGGCGTCTGTGGCTGCCAAACACCCCCGACCCCCAAAAACCACCGCGCGGATTTCTGGCGTGCCAAGCTA
GTCGACCAATTCTCATGTTTGACAGCTTATCATCGCAGATCCGGGCAACGTTGTTGCCATTGCTGCAGGC
GCAGAACTGGTAGGTATGGAAGATCTATACATTGAATCAATATTGGCAATTAGCCATATTAGTCATTGGT
TATATAGCATAAATCAATATTGGCTATTGGCCATTGCATACGTTGTATCTATATCATAATATGTACATTT
ATATTGGCTCATGTCCAATATGACCGCCATGTTGACATTGATTATTGACTAGTTATTAATAGTAATCAAT
TACGGGGTCATTAGTTCATAGCCCATATATGGAGTTCCGCGTTACATAACTTACGGTAAATGGCCCGCCT
GGCTGACCGCCCAACGACCCCCGCCCATTGACGTCAATAATGACGTATGTTCCCATAGTAACGCCAATAG
GGACTTTCCATTGACGTCAATGGGTGGAGTATTTACGGTAAACTGCCCACTTGGCAGTACATCAAGTGTA
TCATATGCCAAGTCCGCCCCCTATTGACGTCAATGACGGTAAATGGCCCGCCTGGCATTATGCCCAGTAC
ATGACCTTACGGGACTTTCCTACTTGGCAGTACATCTACGTATTAGTCATCGCTATTACCATGGTGATGC
GGTTTTGGCAGTACACCAATGGGCGTGGATAGCGGTTTGACTCACGGGGATTTCCAAGTCTCCACCCCAT
TGACGTCAATGGGAGTTTGTTTTGGCACCAAAATCAACGGGACTTTCCAAAATGTCGTAATAACCCCGCC
CCGTTGACGCAAATGGGCGGTAGGCGTGTACGGTGGGAGGTCTATATAAGCAGAGCTCGTTTAGTGAACC
GTCAGATCTCTAGAAGCTGGGTACCAGCTGCTAGCGCCACCATGGAGACCACCCCCCTGAACAGTCAAAA
GCAACTCTCTGCCTGTGAGGATGGAGAGGACTGTCAGGAGAATGGCGTTCTTCAAAAGGTTGTACCCACC
CCTGGAGATAAGGTGGAAAGCGGCCAGATTTCCAACGGCTACAGCGCCGTGCCATCACCTGGAGCCGGGG
ATGATACACGGCACAGCATTCCCGCAACCACCACGACACTGGTTGCAGAGCTTCACCAGGGCGAGAGGGA
GACGTGGGGCAAAAAGGTAGATTTTCTGCTTTCCGTGATCGGTTACGCGGTCGATCTGGGGAACGTGTGG
AGGTTCCCTTACATTTGTTACCAAAACGGAGGGGGTGCCTTCTTGCTGCCCTACACAATTATGGCGATTT
TTGGGGGTATCCCGCTCTTCTACATGGAACTGGCCTTGGGTCAGTACCACCGGAACGGCTGCATTAGCAT
TTGGCGCAAGATATGCCCCATTTTCAAGGGAATCGGATACGCAATCTGTATAATCGCGTTCTATATTGCA
TCATATTACAACACCATCATGGCCTGGGCCCTTTATTACTTGATCAGCAGTTTCACCGACCAATTGCCGT
GGACGAGCTGTAAGAACTCATGGAATACCGGGAACTGTACCAACTACTTCTCTGAGGACAGCTCAGGAGG
TAGCGGGGGTGAACAGAAGCTGATTAGCGAGGAGGACTTGGGCAGTCCAGGCGGAAGCGGCAACATCACT
TGGACACTCCATAGTACGAGCCCCGCAGAGGAGTTTTACACCAGGCACGTACTGCAGATTCATAGGAGCA
AGGGTCTGCAAGACCTGGGCGGTATTAGCTGGCAGCTCGCATTGTGCATAATGTTGATCTTTACGGTGAT
CTATTTCTCTATCTGGAAGGGAGTAAAGACATCCGGCAAGGTGGTGTGGGTGACGGCGACCTTCCCCTAC
ATTATACTCAGCGTGTTGTTGGTGAGGGGGGCAACCCTGCCTGGGGCCTGGCGAGGCGTGCTGTTCTATC
TCAAGCCAAACTGGCAGAAGCTTCTTGAAACCGGAGTGTGGATCGACGCGGCCGCGCAAATCTTCTTTTC
CCTCGGTCCCGGCTTCGGGGTCCTTCTGGCATTCGCAAGCTACAACAAGTTCAACAATAACTGCTACCAG
GACGCCCTCGTGACAAGTGTAGTGAACTGCATGACCTCTTTCGTGAGCGGGTTTGTGATCTTCACAGTAC
TCGGATATATGGCTGAGATGAGGAACGAAGATGTTAGTGAGGTTGCCAAAGACGCTGGCCCGAGCCTGTT
GTTCATCACATACGCCGAGGCTATCGCGAACATGCCCGCATCTACTTTCTTCGCCATCATCTTTTTCCTG
ATGCTGATAACCCTTGGGCTGGATAGCACCTTCGCCGGACTGGAGGGTGTCATCACTGCCGTTCTCGACG
AGTTCCCCCATGTGTGGGCCAAGCGACGGGAAAGGTTCGTGCTGGCCGTCGTAATCACATGCTTCTTCGG
CTCACTGGTGACCCTTACCTTTGAGGGTGCGTACGTGGTCAAGCTGCTCGAAGAGTACGCCACTGGACCG
GCGGTTCTGACCGTGGCATTGATCGAGGCCGTGGCCGTAAGCTGGTTTTACGGCATCACGCAGTTCTGTA
GGGACGTGAAAGAGATGCTGGGCTTTTCTCCCGGTTGGTTTTGGAGGATTTGTTGGGTAGCAATTAGCCC
CCTGTTTCTCCTTTTCATTATTTGCTCTTTTCTGATGTCTCCACCGCAGCTCCGACTGTTTCAGTACAAC
TACCCCTACTGGTCAATTATCCTGGGCTATTGTATCGGCACCTCAAGTTTCATCTGCATCCCCACATACA
TCGCATACAGACTGATAATTACGCCCGGTACTTTTAAGGAGCGAATCATTAAAAGCATAACCCCCGAAAC
CCCCACCGAGATCCCTTGTGGCGATATAAGACTCAATGCGGTCTAATAGCTCGAGGCCGGCAAGGCCGGA
TCCAGACATGATAAGATACATTGATGAGTTTGGACAAACCACAACTAGAATGCAGTGAAAAAAATGCTTT
ATTTGTGAAATTTGTGATGCTATTGCTTTATTTGTAACCATTATAAGCTGCAATAAACAAGTTAACAACA
ACAATTGCATTCATTTTATGTTTCAGGTTCAGGGGGAGGTGTGGGAGGTTTTTTAAAGCAAGTAAAACCT
CTACAAATGTGGTATGGCTGATTATGATCCGGCTGCCTCGCGCGTTTCGGTGATGACGGTGAAAACCTCT
GACACATGCAGCTCCCGGAGACGGTCACAGCTTGTCTGTAAGCGGATGCCGGGAGCAGACAAGCCCGTCA
GGGCGCGTCAGCGGGTGTTGGCGGGTGTCGGGGCGCAGCCATGAGGTCGACTCTAGAGGATCGATCCCCG
CCCCGGACGAACTAAACCTGACTACGACATCTCTGCCCCTTCTTCGCGGGGCAGTGCATGTAATCCCTTC
AGTTGGTTGGTACAACTTGCCAACTGGGCCCTGTTCCACATGTGACACGGGGGGGGACCAAACACAAAGG
GGTTCTCTGACTGTAGTTGACATCCTTATAAATGGATGTGCACATTTGCCAACACTGAGTGGCTTTCATC
CTGGAGCAGACTTTGCAGTCTGTGGACTGCAACACAACATTGCCTTTATGTGTAACTCTTGGCTGAAGCT
CTTACACCAATGCTGGGGGACATGTACCTCCCAGGGGCCCAGGAAGACTACGGGAGGCTACACCAACGTC
AATCAGAGGGGCCTGTGTAGCTACCGATAAGCGGACCCTCAAGAGGGCATTAGCAATAGTGTTTATAAGG
CCCCCTTGTTAACCCTAAACGGGTAGCATATGCTTCCCGGGTAGTAGTATATACTATCCAGACTAACCCT
AATTCAATAGCATATGTTACCCAACGGGAAGCATATGCTATCGAATTAGGGTTAGTAAAAGGGTCCTAAG
GAACAGCGATATCTCCCACCCCATGAGCTGTCACGGTTTTATTTACATGGGGTCAGGATTCCACGAGGGT
AGTGAACCATTTTAGTCACAAGGGCAGTGGCTGAAGATCAAGGAGCGGGCAGTGAACTCTCCTGAATCTT
CGCCTGCTTCTTCATTCTCCTTCGTTTAGCTAATAGAATAACTGCTGAGTTGTGAACAGTAAGGTGTATG
TGAGGTGCTCGAAAACAAGGTTTCAGGTGACGCCCCCAGAATAAAATTTGGACGGGGGGTTCAGTGGTGG
CATTGTGCTATGACACCAATATAACCCTCACAAACCCCTTGGGCAATAAATACTAGTGTAGGAATGAAAC
ATTCTGAATATCTTTAACAATAGAAATCCATGGGGTGGGGACAAGCCGTAAAGACTGGATGTCCATCTCA
CACGAATTTATGGCTATGGGCAACACATAATCCTAGTGCAATATGATACTGGGGTTATTAAGATGTGTCC
CAGGCAGGGACCAAGACAGGTGAACCATGTTGTTACACTCTATTTGTAACAAGGGGAAAGAGAGTGGACG
CCGACAGCAGCGGACTCCACTGGTTGTCTCTAACACCCCCGAAAATTAAACGGGGCTCCACGCCAATGGG
GCCCATAAACAAAGACAAGTGGCCACTCTTTTTTTTGAAATTGTGGAGTGGGGGCACGCGTCAGCCCCCA
CACGCCGCCCTGCGGTTTTGGACTGTAAAATAAGGGTGTAATAACTTGGCTGATTGTAACCCCGCTAACC
ACTGCGGTCAAACCACTTGCCCACAAAACCACTAATGGCACCCCGGGGAATACCTGCATAAGTAGGTGGG
CGGGCCAAGATAGGGGCGCGATTGCTGCGATCTGGAGGACAAATTACACACACTTGCGCCTGAGCGCCAA
GCACAGGGTTGTTGGTCCTCATATTCACGAGGTCGCTGAGAGCACGGTGGGCTAATGTTGCCATGGGTAG
CATATACTACCCAAATATCTGGATAGCATATGCTATCCTAATCTATATCTGGGTAGCATAGGCTATCCTA
ATCTATATCTGGGTAGCATATGCTATCCTAATCTATATCTGGGTAGTATATGCTATCCTAATTTATATCT
GGGTAGCATAGGCTATCCTAATCTATATCTGGGTAGCATATGCTATCCTAATCTATATCTGGGTAGTATA
TGCTATCCTAATCTGTATCCGGGTAGCATATGCTATCCTAATAGAGATTAGGGTAGTATATGCTATCCTA
ATTTATATCTGGGTAGCATATACTACCCAAATATCTGGATAGCATATGCTATCCTAATCTATATCTGGGT
AGCATATGCTATCCTAATCTATATCTGGGTAGCATAGGCTATCCTAATCTATATCTGGGTAGCATATGCT
ATCCTAATCTATATCTGGGTAGTATATGCTATCCTAATTTATATCTGGGTAGCATAGGCTATCCTAATCT
ATATCTGGGTAGCATATGCTATCCTAATCTATATCTGGGTAGTATATGCTATCCTAATCTGTATCCGGGT
AGCATATGCTATCCTCATGCATATACAGTCAGCATATGATACCCAGTAGTAGAGTGGGAGTGCTATCCTT
TGCATATGCCGCCACCTCCCAAGGGGGCGTGAATTTTCGCTGCTTGTCCTTTTCCTGCTGGTTGCTCCCA
TTCTTAGGTGAATTTAAGGAGGCCAGGCTAAAGCCGTCGCATGTCTGATTGCTCACCAGGTAAATGTCGC
TAATGTTTTCCAACGCGAGAAGGTGTTGAGCGCGGAGCTGAGTGACGTGACAACATGGGTATGCCCAATT
GCCCCATGTTGGGAGGACGAAAATGGTGACAAGACAGATGGCCAGAAATACACCAACAGCACGCATGATG
TCTACTGGGGATTTATTCTTTAGTGCGGGGGAATACACGGCTTTTAATACGATTGAGGGCGTCTCCTAAC
AAGTTACATCACTCCTGCCCTTCCTCACCCTCATCTCCATCACCTCCTTCATCTCCGTCATCTCCGTCAT
CACCCTCCGCGGCAGCCCCTTCCACCATAGGTGGAAACCAGGGAGGCAAATCTACTCCATCGTCAAAGCT
GCACACAGTCACCCTGATATTGCAGGTAGGAGCGGGCTTTGTCATAACAAGGTCCTTAATCGCATCCTTC
AAAACCTCAGCAAATATATGAGTTTGTAAAAAGACCATGAAATAACAGACAATGGACTCCCTTAGCGGGC
CAGGTTGTGGGCCGGGTCCAGGGGCCATTCCAAAGGGGAGACGACTCAATGGTGTAAGACGACATTGTGG
AATAGCAAGGGCAGTTCCTCGCCTTAGGTTGTAAAGGGAGGTCTTACTACCTCCATATACGAACACACCG
GCGACCCAAGTTCCTTCGTCGGTAGTCCTTTCTACGTGACTCCTAGCCAGGAGAGCTCTTAAACCTTCTG
CAATGTTCTCAAATTTCGGGTTGGAACCTCCTTGACCACGATGCTTTCCAAACCACCCTCCTTTTTTGCG
CCTGCCTCCATCACCCTGACCCCGGGGTCCAGTGCTTGGGCCTTCTCCTGGGTCATCTGCGGGGCCCTGC
TCTATCGCTCCCGGGGGCACGTCAGGCTCACCATCTGGGCCACCTTCTTGGTGGTATTCAAAATAATCGG
CTTCCCCTACAGGGTGGAAAAATGGCCTTCTACCTGGAGGGGGCCTGCGCGGTGGAGACCCGGATGATGA
TGACTGACTACTGGGACTCCTGGGCCTCTTTTCTCCACGTCCACGACCTCTCCCCCTGGCTCTTTCACGA
CTTCCCCCCCTGGCTCTTTCACGTCCTCTACCCCGGCGGCCTCCACTACCTCCTCGACCCCGGCCTCCAC
TACCTCCTCGACCCCGGCCTCCACTGCCTCCTCGACCCCGGCCTCCACCTCCTGCTCCTGCCCCTCCTGC
TCCTGCCCCTCCT
